>Addgene plasmid #76408 | ERN1 gRNA (BRDN0001146341) | addgene full sequence | sequence record 185780 | Addgene Assembled Sequence
CCCGGGTGCAAAGATGGATAAAGTTTTAAACAGAGAGGAATCTTTGCAGCTAATGGACCTTCTAGGTCTT
GAAAGGAGTGGGAATTGGCTCCGGTGCCCGTCAGTGGGCAGAGCGCACATCGCCCACAGTCCCCGAGAAG
TTGGGGGGAGGGGTCGGCAATTGATCCGGTGCCTAGAGAAGGTGGCGCGGGGTAAACTGGGAAAGTGATG
TCGTGTACTGGCTCCGCCTTTTTCCCGAGGGTGGGGGAGAACCGTATATAAGTGCAGTAGTCGCCGTGAA
CGTTCTTTTTCGCAACGGGTTTGCCGCCAGAACACAGGTAAGTGCCGTGTGTGGTTCCCGCGGGCCTGGC
CTCTTTACGGGTTATGGCCCTTGCGTGCCTTGAATTACTTCCACCTGGCTGCAGTACGTGATTCTTGATC
CCGAGCTTCGGGTTGGAAGTGGGTGGGAGAGTTCGAGGCCTTGCGCTTAAGGAGCCCCTTCGCCTCGTGC
TTGAGTTGAGGCCTGGCCTGGGCGCTGGGGCCGCCGCGTGCGAATCTGGTGGCACCTTCGCGCCTGTCTC
GCTGCTTTCGATAAGTCTCTAGCCATTTAAAATTTTTGATGACCTGCTGCGACGCTTTTTTTCTGGCAAG
ATAGTCTTGTAAATGCGGGCCAAGATCTGCACACTGGTATTTCGGTTTTTGGGGCCGCGGGCGGCGACGG
GGCCCGTGCGTCCCAGCGCACATGTTCGGCGAGGCGGGGCCTGCGAGCGCGGCCACCGAGAATCGGACGG
GGGTAGTCTCAAGCTGGCCGGCCTGCTCTGGTGCCTGGCCTCGCGCCGCCGTGTATCGCCCCGCCCTGGG
CGGCAAGGCTGGCCCGGTCGGCACCAGTTGCGTGAGCGGAAAGATGGCCGCTTCCCGGCCCTGCTGCAGG
GAGCTCAAAATGGAGGACGCGGCGCTCGGGAGAGCGGGCGGGTGAGTCACCCACACAAAGGAAAAGGGCC
TTTCCGTCCTCAGCCGTCGCTTCATGTGACTCCACGGAGTACCGGGCGCCGTCCAGGCACCTCGATTAGT
TCTCGAGCTTTTGGAGTACGTCGTCTTTAGGTTGGGGGGAGGGGTTTTATGCGATGGAGTTTCCCCACAC
TGAGTGGGTGGAGACTGAAGTTAGGCCAGCTTGGCACTTGATGTAATTCTCCTTGGAATTTGCCCTTTTT
GAGTTTGGATCTTGGTTCATTCTCAAGCCTCAGACAGTGGTTCAAAGTTTTTTTCTTCCATTTCAGGTGT
CGTGACGTACGGCCACCATGACCGAGTACAAGCCCACGGTGCGCCTCGCCACCCGCGACGACGTCCCCAG
GGCCGTACGCACCCTCGCCGCCGCGTTCGCCGACTACCCCGCCACGCGCCACACCGTCGATCCGGACCGC
CACATCGAGCGGGTCACCGAGCTGCAAGAACTCTTCCTCACGCGCGTCGGGCTCGACATCGGCAAGGTGT
GGGTCGCGGACGACGGCGCCGCCGTGGCGGTCTGGACCACGCCGGAGAGCGTCGAAGCGGGGGCGGTGTT
CGCCGAGATCGGCCCGCGCATGGCCGAGTTGAGCGGTTCCCGGCTGGCCGCGCAGCAACAGATGGAAGGC
CTCCTGGCGCCGCACCGGCCCAAGGAGCCCGCGTGGTTCCTGGCCACCGTCGGAGTCTCGCCCGACCACC
AGGGCAAGGGTCTGGGCAGCGCCGTCGTGCTCCCCGGAGTGGAGGCGGCCGAGCGCGCCGGGGTGCCCGC
CTTCCTGGAGACCTCCGCGCCCCGCAACCTCCCCTTCTACGAGCGGCTCGGCTTCACCGTCACCGCCGAC
GTCGAGGTGCCCGAAGGACCGCGCACCTGGTGCATGACCCGCAAGCCCGGTGCCTGAACGCGTTAAGTCG
ACAATCAACCTCTGGATTACAAAATTTGTGAAAGATTGACTGGTATTCTTAACTATGTTGCTCCTTTTAC
GCTATGTGGATACGCTGCTTTAATGCCTTTGTATCATGCTATTGCTTCCCGTATGGCTTTCATTTTCTCC
TCCTTGTATAAATCCTGGTTGCTGTCTCTTTATGAGGAGTTGTGGCCCGTTGTCAGGCAACGTGGCGTGG
TGTGCACTGTGTTTGCTGACGCAACCCCCACTGGTTGGGGCATTGCCACCACCTGTCAGCTCCTTTCCGG
GACTTTCGCTTTCCCCCTCCCTATTGCCACGGCGGAACTCATCGCCGCCTGCCTTGCCCGCTGCTGGACA
GGGGCTCGGCTGTTGGGCACTGACAATTCCGTGGTGTTGTCGGGGAAATCATCGTCCTTTCCTTGGCTGC
TCGCCTGTGTTGCCACCTGGATTCTGCGCGGGACGTCCTTCTGCTACGTCCCTTCGGCCCTCAATCCAGC
GGACCTTCCTTCCCGCGGCCTGCTGCCGGCTCTGCGGCCTCTTCCGCGTCTTCGCCTTCGCCCTCAGACG
AGTCGGATCTCCCTTTGGGCCGCCTCCCCGCGTCGACTTTAAGACCAATGACTTACAAGGCAGCTGTAGA
TCTTAGCCACTTTTTAAAAGAAAAGGGGGGACTGGAAGGGCTAATTCACTCCCAACGAAGACAAGATCTG
CTTTTTGCTTGTACTGGGTCTCTCTGGTTAGACCAGATCTGAGCCTGGGAGCTCTCTGGCTAACTAGGGA
ACCCACTGCTTAAGCCTCAATAAAGCTTGCCTTGAGTGCTTCAAGTAGTGTGTGCCCGTCTGTTGTGTGA
CTCTGGTAACTAGAGATCCCTCAGACCCTTTTAGTCAGTGTGGAAAATCTCTAGCAGTACGTATAGTAGT
TCATGTCATCTTATTATTCAGTATTTATAACTTGCAAAGAAATGAATATCAGAGAGTGAGAGGAACTTGT
TTATTGCAGCTTATAATGGTTACAAATAAAGCAATAGCATCACAAATTTCACAAATAAAGCATTTTTTTC
ACTGCATTCTAGTTGTGGTTTGTCCAAACTCATCAATGTATCTTATCATGTCTGGCTCTAGCTATCCCGC
CCCTAACTCCGCCCATCCCGCCCCTAACTCCGCCCAGTTCCGCCCATTCTCCGCCCCATGGCTGACTAAT
TTTTTTTATTTATGCAGAGGCCGAGGCCGCCTCGGCCTCTGAGCTATTCCAGAAGTAGTGAGGAGGCTTT
TTTGGAGGCCTAGGGACGTACCCAATTCGCCCTATAGTGAGTCGTATTACGCGCGCTCACTGGCCGTCGT
TTTACAACGTCGTGACTGGGAAAACCCTGGCGTTACCCAACTTAATCGCCTTGCAGCACATCCCCCTTTC
GCCAGCTGGCGTAATAGCGAAGAGGCCCGCACCGATCGCCCTTCCCAACAGTTGCGCAGCCTGAATGGCG
AATGGG
[124 nt withheld, positions 3367-3490]
C
[91 nt withheld, positions 3492-3582]
A
[49 nt withheld, positions 3584-3632]
CCTTTGACGTTGGAGTCCACGTTCTTT
[37 nt withheld, positions 3660-3696]
ACCCTATCTCGGTCTATTCTTTTGATTTATAAGGGATTTTGCCGATTTCGGCCTATTGGTTAAAAAATGA
GCTGATTTAACAAAAATTTAACGCGAATTTTAACAAAATATTAACGCTTACAATTTAGGTGGCACTTTTC
GGGGAAATGTGCGCGGAACCCCTATTTGTTTATTTTTCTAAATACATTCAAATATGTATCCGCTCATGAG
ACAATAACCCTGATAAATGCTTCAATAATATTGAAAAAGGAAGAGTATGAGTATTCAACATTTCCGTGTC
GCCCTTATTCCCTTTTTTGCGGCATTTTGCCTTCCTGTTTTTGCTCACCCAGAAACGCTGGTGAAAGTAA
AAGATGCTGAAGATCAGTTGGGTGCACGAGTGGGTTACATCGAACTGGATCTCAACAGCGGTAAGATCCT
TGAGAGTTTTCGCCCCGAAGAACGTTTTCCAATGATGAGCACTTTTAAAGTTCTGCTATGTGGCGCGGTA
TTATCCCGTATTGACGCCGGGCAAGAGCAACTCGGTCGCCGCATACACTATTCTCAGAATGACTTGGTTG
AGTACTCACCAGTCACAGAAAAGCATCTTACGGATGGCATGACAGTAAGAGAATTATGCAGTGCTGCCAT
AACCATGAGTGATAACACTGCGGCCAACTTACTTCTGACAACGATCGGAGGACCGAAGGAGCTAACCGCT
TTTTTGCACAACATGGGGGATCATGTAACTCGCCTTGATCGTTGGGAACCGGAGCTGAATGAAGCCATAC
CAAACGACGAGCGTGACACCACGATGCCTGTAGCAATGGCAACAACGTTGCGCAAACTATTAACTGGCGA
ACTACTTACTCTAGCTTCCCGGCAACAATTAATAGACTGGATGGAGGCGGATAAAGTTGCAGGACCACTT
CTGCGCTCGGCCCTTCCGGCTGGCTGGTTTATTGCTGATAAATCTGGAGCCGGTGAGCGTGGGTCTCGCG
GTATCATTGCAGCACTGGGGCCAGATGGTAAGCCCTCCCGTATCGTAGTTATCTACACGACGGGGAGTCA
GGCAACTATGGATGAACGAAATAGACAGATCGCTGAGATAGGTGCCTCACTGATTAAGCATTGGTAACTG
TCAGACCAAGTTTACTCATATATACTTTAGATTGATTTAAAACTTCATTTTTAATTTAAAAGGATCTAGG
TGAAGATCCTTTTTGATAATCTCATGACCAAAATCCCTTAACGTGAGTTTTCGTTCCACTGAGCGTCAGA
CCCCGTAGAAAAGATCAAAGGATCTTCTTGAGATCCTTTTTTTCTGCGCGTAATCTGCTGCTTGCAAACA
AAAAAACCACCGCTACCAGCGGTGGTTTGTTTGCCGGATCAAGAGCTACCAACTCTTTTTCCGAAGGTAA
CTGGCTTCAGCAGAGCGCAGATACCAAATACTGTTCTTCTAGTGTAGCCGTAGTTAGGCCACCACTTCAA
GAACTCTGTAGCACCGCCTACATACCTCGCTCTGCTAATCCTGTTACCAGTGGCTGCTGCCAGTGGCGAT
AAGTCGTGTCTTACCGGGTTGGACTCAAGACGATAGTTACCGGATAAGGCGCAGCGGTCGGGCTGAACGG
GGGGTTCGTGCACACAGCCCAGCTTGGAGCGAACGACCTACACCGAACTGAGATACCTACAGCGTGAGCT
ATGAGAAAGCGCCACGCTTCCCGAAGGGAGAAAGGCGGACAGGTATCCGGTAAGCGGCAGGGTCGGAACA
GGAGAGCGCACGAGGGAGCTTCCAGGGGGAAACGCCTGGTATCTTTATAGTCCTGTCGGGTTTCGCCACC
TCTGACTTGAGCGTCGATTTTTGTGATGCTCGTCAGGGGGGCGGAGCCTATGGAAAAACGCCAGCAACGC
GGCCTTTTTACGGTTCCTGGCCTTTTGCTGGCCTTTTGCTCACATGTTCTTTCCTGCGTTATCCCCTGAT
TCTGTGGATAACCGTATTACCGCCTTTGAGTGAGCTGATACCGCTCGCCGCAGCCGAACGACCGAGCGCA
GCGAGTCAGTGAGCGAGGAAGCGGAAGAGCGCCCAATACGCAAACCGCCTCTCCCCGCGCGTTGGCCGAT
TCATTAATGCAGCTGGCACGACAGGTTTCCCGACTGGAAAGCGGGCAGTGAGCGCAACGCAATTAATGTG
AGTTAGCTCACTCATTAGGCACCCCAGGCTTTACACTTTATGCTTCCGGCTCGTATGTTGTGTGGAATTG
TGAGCGGATAACAATTTCACACAGGAAACAGCTATGACCATGATTACGCCAAGCGCGCAATTAACCCTCA
CTAAAGGGAACAAAAGCTGGAGCTGCAAGCTTAATGTAGTCTTATGCAATACTCTTGTAGTCTTGCAACA
TGGTAACGATGAGTTAGCAACATGCCTTACAAGGAGAGAAAAAGCACCGTGCATGCCGATTGGTGGAAGT
AAGGTGGTACGATCGTGCCTTATTAGGAAGGCAACAGACGGGTCTGACATGGATTGGACGAACCACTGAA
TTGCCGCATTGCAGAGATATTGTATTTAAGTGCCTAGCTCGATACATAAACGGGTCTCTCTGGTTAGACC
AGATCTGAGCCTGGGAGCTCTCTGGCTAACTAGGGAACCCACTGCTTAAGCCTCAATAAAGCTTGCCTTG
AGTGCTTCAAGTAGTGTGTGCCCGTCTGTTGTGTGACTCTGGTAACTAGAGATCCCTCAGACCCTTTTAG
TCAGTGTGGAAAATCTCTAGCAGTGGCGCCCGAACAGGGACTTGAAAGCGAAAGGGAAACCAGAGGAGCT
CTCTCGACGCAGGACTCGGCTTGCTGAAGCGCGCACGGCAAGAGGCGAGGGGCGGCGACTGGTGAGTACG
CCAAAAATTTTGACTAGCGGAGGCTAGAAGGAGAGAGATGGGTGCGAGAGCGTCAGTATTAAGCGGGGGA
GAATTAGATCGCGATGGGAAAAAATTCGGTTAAGGCCAGGGGGAAAGAAAAAATATAAATTAAAACATAT
AGTATGGGCAAGCAGGGAGCTAGAACGATTCGCAGTTAATCCTGGCCTGTTAGAAACATCAGAAGGCTGT
AGACAAATACTGGGACAGCTACAACCATCCCTTCAGACAGGATCAGAAGAACTTAGATCATTATATAATA
CAGTAGCAACCCTCTATTGTGTGCATCAAAGGATAGAGATAAAAGACACCAAGGAAGCTTTAGACAAGAT
AGAGGAAGAGCAAAACAAAAGTAAGACCACCGCACAGCAAGCGGCCGCTGATCTTCAGACCTGGAGGAGG
AGATATGAGGGACAATTGGAGAAGTGAATTATATAAATATAAAGTAGTAAAAATTGAACCATTAGGAGTA
GCACCCACCAAGGCAAAGAGAAGAGTGGTGCAGAGAGAAAAAAGAGCAGTGGGAATAGGAGCTTTGTTCC
TTGGGTTCTTGGGAGCAGCAGGAAGCACTATGGGCGCAGCGTCAATGACGCTGACGGTACAGGCCAGACA
ATTATTGTCTGGTATAGTGCAGCAGCAGAACAATTTGCTGAGGGCTATTGAGGCGCAACAGCATCTGTTG
CAACTCACAGTCTGGGGCATCAAGCAGCTCCAGGCAAGAATCCTGGCTGTGGAAAGATACCTAAAGGATC
AACAGCTCCTGGGGATTTGGGGTTGCTCTGGAAAACTCATTTGCACCACTGCTGTGCCTTGGAATGCTAG
TTGGAGTAATAAATCTCTGGAACAGATTTGGAATCACACGACCTGGATGGAGTGGGACAGAGAAATTAAC
AATTACACAAGCTTAATACACTCCTTAATTGAAGAATCGCAAAACCAGCAAGAAAAGAATGAACAAGAAT
TATTGGAATTAGATAAATGGGCAAGTTTGTGGAATTGGTTTAACATAACAAATTGGCTGTGGTATATAAA
ATTATTCATAATGATAGTAGGAGGCTTGGTAGGTTTAAGAATAGTTTTTGCTGTACTTTCTATAGTGAAT
AGAGTTAGGCAGGGATATTCACCATTATCGTTTCAGACCCACCTCCCAACCCCGAGGGGACCCAGAGAGG
GCCTATTTCCCATGATTCCTTCATATTTGCATATACGATACAAGGCTGTTAGAGAGATAATTAGAATTAA
TTTGACTGTAAACACAAAGATATTAGTACAAAATACGTGACGTAGAAAGTAATAATTTCTTGGGTAGTTT
GCAGTTTTAAAATTATGTTTTAAAATGGACTATCATATGCTTACCGTAACTTGAAAGTATTTCGATTTCT
TGGCTTTATATATCTTGTGGAAAGGACGAAACACCGACATCCCGAGACACGGTGGTGTTTTAGAGCTAGA
AATAGCAAGTTAAAATAAGGCTAGTCCGTTATCAACTTGAAAAAGTGGCACCGAGTCGGTGCTTTTTTAA
GCTTGGCGTAACTAGATCTTGAGACAAATGGCAGTATTCATCCACAATTTTAAAAGAAAAGGGGGGATTG
GGGGGTACAGTGCAGGGGAAAGAATAGTAGACATAATAGCAACAGACATACAAACTAAAGAATTACAAAA
ACAAATTACAAAAATTCAAAATTTTCGGGTTTATTACAGGGACAGCAGAGATCCACTTTGGCGCCGGCTC
GAGGGGG
Features (pLannotate 1.2.2; 29 found; start..end, strand, type, name):
     14..80      +  CDS            small t antigen (fragment): SV40 (simian virus 40) small t antigen
    106..317     +  promoter       EF-1α core promoter: core promoter for human elongation factor EF-1α
    318..1256    +  intron         EF-1α intron A: intron upstream of the start codon of human EF-1α
   1278..1877    +  CDS            PuroR (fragment): puromycin N-acetyltransferase; pac from Streptomyces; confers resistance to puromycin
   1893..2481    +  misc_feature   WPRE: woodchuck hepatitis virus posttranscriptional regulatory element
   2532..2551    +  misc_feature   cPPT/CTS (fragment): central polypurine tract and central termination sequence of HIV-1
   2553..2786    +  LTR            3' LTR (ΔU3): self-inactivating 3' long terminal repeat (LTR) from HIV-1
   2864..2985    +  polyA_signal   SV40 poly(A) signal: SV40 polyadenylation signal
   3025..3160    +  rep_origin     SV40 ori: SV40 origin of replication
   3181..3199    -  promoter       T7 promoter: promoter for bacteriophage T7 RNA polymerase
   3207..3362    +  CDS            lacZα (fragment): LacZα fragment of β-galactosidase; lacZ fragment
   3367..3795    +  rep_origin     f1 ori (sequence partly withheld): f1 bacteriophage origin of replication; arrow indicates direction of (+) strand synthesis
   3848..3952    +  promoter       AmpR promoter: bla
   3953..4813    +  CDS            AmpR: β-lactamase; bla; confers resistance to ampicillin, carbenicillin, and related antibiotics
   4984..5572    +  rep_origin     ori: high-copy-number ColE1/pMB1/pBR322/pUC origin of replication
   5755..5847    +  CDS            lacI (fragment): lac repressor; lacI; The lac repressor binds to the lac operator to inhibit transcription in E. coli. This inhibition can be relieved by adding lactose or isopropyl-β-D-thiogalactopyranoside (IPTG).
   5860..5881    +  protein_bind   CAP binding site: CAP binding activates transcription in the presence of cAMP. E. coli catabolite activator protein
   5896..5926    +  promoter       lac promoter: promoter for the E. coli lac operon
   5934..5950    +  protein_bind   lac operator: The lac repressor binds to the lac operator to inhibit transcription in E. coli. This inhibition can be relieved by adding lactose or isopropyl-β-D-thiogalactopyranoside (IPTG). lac repressor encoded by lacI
   5995..6013    +  promoter       T3 promoter: promoter for bacteriophage T3 RNA polymerase
   6041..6267    +  promoter       RSV promoter: Rous sarcoma virus enhancer/promoter
   6268..6448    +  LTR            5' LTR (truncated): truncated 5' long terminal repeat (LTR) from HIV-1
   6495..6620    +  misc_feature   HIV-1 Ψ: packaging signal of human immunodeficiency virus type 1
   6604..6967    +  CDS            HIV-1 gag (fragment): gag protein from human immunodeficiency virus 1; gag
   7113..7346    +  misc_feature   RRE: The Rev response element (RRE) of HIV-1 allows for Rev-dependent mRNA export from the nucleus to the cytoplasm.
   7723..7749    +  CDS            Rev (fragment): human immunodeficiency virus 1 (HIV-1) Rev protein; rev; enhances nuclear export of unspliced and incompletely spliced viral mRNAs
   7753..7993    +  promoter       U6 promoter: RNA polymerase III promoter for human U6 snRNA
   8023..8098    +  misc_RNA       gRNA scaffold: guide RNA scaffold for the Streptococcus pyogenes CRISPR/Cas9 system
   8154..8271    +  misc_feature   cPPT/CTS: central polypurine tract and central termination sequence of HIV-1
