[The description below was written by a language model from this plasmid's Addgene catalogue record and pLannotate feature annotations shown in this document.]
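Description:
ERN1 gRNA (BRDN0001146341) is a third-generation lentiviral guide RNA plasmid built on the lentiGuide-Puro backbone, designed to direct Streptococcus pyogenes Cas9 to the human ERN1 gene (also known as IRE1 or IRE1a). It is propagated in E. coli as a high-copy plasmid through a ColE1/pUC-type origin with ampicillin selection from the β-lactamase gene. The backbone also carries an f1 origin, an SV40 origin and poly(A) signal, and remnants of lac and phage promoter elements.

The transfer cassette is driven by an RSV promoter fused to a truncated HIV-1 5' LTR, which makes genomic RNA production Tat-independent. This is followed by the Ψ packaging signal with a gag fragment, the Rev response element for nuclear export of the unspliced viral RNA, and a cPPT/CTS that aids nuclear import. The cassette ends in a ΔU3 self-inactivating 3' LTR. Within this unit, a human U6 RNA polymerase III promoter transcribes the ERN1-specific spacer joined to the Cas9 gRNA scaffold. A separate EF-1α core promoter with its intron A drives puromycin N-acetyltransferase, followed by a WPRE to enhance expression, so transduced mammalian cells can be selected with puromycin.

The plasmid does not encode Cas9, so it must be used together with a separate Cas9 vector such as lentiCas9-Blast or in cells that already express Cas9. The guide was designed against the ERN1 reference transcript and belongs to a human kinome gRNA collection. The construct is intended for CRISPR knockout of ERN1, either individually or in the context of pooled screening.
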