Addgene plasmid #76408: ERN1 gRNA (BRDN0001146341)
Purpose: 3rd generation lentiviral gRNA plasmid targeting human ERN1
Depositing lab: John Doench & David Root. Depositing organization: Broad Institute. Publication: Optimized sgRNA design to maximize activity and minimize off-target effects of CRISPR-Cas9. Doench JG, Fusi N, Sullender M, Hegde M, Vaimberg EW, Donovan KF, Smith I, Tothova Z, Wilen C, Orchard R, Virgin HW, Listgarten J, Root DE. Nat Biotechnol. 2016 Jan 18. doi: 10.1038/nbt.3437. PubMed 26780180.
Backbone
  Vector backbone: lentiGuide-Puro
  Backbone manufacturer: Zhang Lab (Addgene plasmid # 52963)
  Vector type: Mammalian Expression, Lentiviral, CRISPR
  Selectable markers: Puromycin
Growth in bacteria
  Bacterial resistance: Ampicillin, 100 μg/mL
  Growth temperature: 37°C
  Growth strain: DH5alpha
  Copy number: High Copy
Gene/Insert
  Gene/Insert name: ERN1 (alt names: ERN1; NM_001433.3)
  gRNA/shRNA sequence: ACATCCCGAGACACGGTGGT
  Species: H. sapiens (human)
  Entrez Gene: ERN1 (a.k.a. IRE1, IRE1P, IRE1a, hIRE1p)
  Promoter: hU6
  Cloning method: Unknown
  Sequencing primers: 5′ U6-F; 3′ pS2-R
Terms and licenses: Academic/Nonprofit Terms; Industry Terms: Not Available to Industry
Depositor comments: The gRNA was designed to target the following Genbank reference sequence(s): NM_001433.3. Note that this plasmid does NOT contain Cas9. It should be used in conjunction with lentiCas9-Blast (Addgene #52962) or otherwise with cell lines already expressing Cas9. Browse the full kinome gRNA library at http://www.addgene.org/pooled-library/broadgpp-human-kinome/ or visit http://www.broadinstitute.org/rnai/public/ for detailed protocols and information.
How to cite: ERN1 gRNA (BRDN0001146341) was a gift from John Doench & David Root (Addgene plasmid # 76408 ; http://n2t.net/addgene:76408 ; RRID:Addgene_76408)
