>Addgene plasmid #76408 | ERN1 gRNA (BRDN0001146341) | depositor partial sequence | sequence record 143868 | Target Sequence
ACATCCCGAGACACGGTGGT
