>Addgene plasmid #76408 | ERN1 gRNA (BRDN0001146341) | addgene partial sequence | sequence record 185779 | hU6-F
AAAGTAATAATTTCTTGGGTAGTTTGCAGTTTTAAAATTATGTTTTAAAATGGACTATCATATGCTTACC
GTAACTTGAAAGTATTTCGATTTCTTGGCTTTATATATCTTGTGGAAAGGACGAAACACCGACATCCCGA
GACACGGTGGTGTTTTAGAGCTAGAAATAGCAAGTTAAAATAAGGCTAGTCCGTTATCAACTTGAAAAAG
TGGCACCGAGTCGGTGCTTTTTTAAGCTTGGCGTAACTAGATCTTGAGACAAATGGCAGTATTCATCCAC
AATTTTAAAAGAAAAGGGGGGATTGGGGGGTACAGTGCAGGGGAAAGAATAGTAGACATAATAGCAACAG
ACATACAAACTAAAGAATTACAAAAACAAATTACAAAAATTCAAAATTTTCGGGTTTATTACAGGGACAG
CAGAGATCCACTTTGGCGCCGGCTCGAGGGGGCCCGGGTGCAAAGATGGATAAAGTTTTAAACAGAGAGG
AATCTTTGCAGCTAATGGACCTTCTAGGTCTTGAAAGGAGTGGGAATTGGCTCCGGTGCCCGTCAGTGGG
CAGAGCGCAC
